>Addgene plasmid #77124 | PFKFB4 gRNA (BRDN0001146962) | addgene full sequence | sequence record 187162 | Addgene Assembled Sequence
CCCGGGTGCAAAGATGGATAAAGTTTTAAACAGAGAGGAATCTTTGCAGCTAATGGACCTTCTAGGTCTT
GAAAGGAGTGGGAATTGGCTCCGGTGCCCGTCAGTGGGCAGAGCGCACATCGCCCACAGTCCCCGAGAAG
TTGGGGGGAGGGGTCGGCAATTGATCCGGTGCCTAGAGAAGGTGGCGCGGGGTAAACTGGGAAAGTGATG
TCGTGTACTGGCTCCGCCTTTTTCCCGAGGGTGGGGGAGAACCGTATATAAGTGCAGTAGTCGCCGTGAA
CGTTCTTTTTCGCAACGGGTTTGCCGCCAGAACACAGGTAAGTGCCGTGTGTGGTTCCCGCGGGCCTGGC
CTCTTTACGGGTTATGGCCCTTGCGTGCCTTGAATTACTTCCACCTGGCTGCAGTACGTGATTCTTGATC
CCGAGCTTCGGGTTGGAAGTGGGTGGGAGAGTTCGAGGCCTTGCGCTTAAGGAGCCCCTTCGCCTCGTGC
TTGAGTTGAGGCCTGGCCTGGGCGCTGGGGCCGCCGCGTGCGAATCTGGTGGCACCTTCGCGCCTGTCTC
GCTGCTTTCGATAAGTCTCTAGCCATTTAAAATTTTTGATGACCTGCTGCGACGCTTTTTTTCTGGCAAG
ATAGTCTTGTAAATGCGGGCCAAGATCTGCACACTGGTATTTCGGTTTTTGGGGCCGCGGGCGGCGACGG
GGCCCGTGCGTCCCAGCGCACATGTTCGGCGAGGCGGGGCCTGCGAGCGCGGCCACCGAGAATCGGACGG
GGGTAGTCTCAAGCTGGCCGGCCTGCTCTGGTGCCTGGCCTCGCGCCGCCGTGTATCGCCCCGCCCTGGG
CGGCAAGGCTGGCCCGGTCGGCACCAGTTGCGTGAGCGGAAAGATGGCCGCTTCCCGGCCCTGCTGCAGG
GAGCTCAAAATGGAGGACGCGGCGCTCGGGAGAGCGGGCGGGTGAGTCACCCACACAAAGGAAAAGGGCC
TTTCCGTCCTCAGCCGTCGCTTCATGTGACTCCACGGAGTACCGGGCGCCGTCCAGGCACCTCGATTAGT
TCTCGAGCTTTTGGAGTACGTCGTCTTTAGGTTGGGGGGAGGGGTTTTATGCGATGGAGTTTCCCCACAC
TGAGTGGGTGGAGACTGAAGTTAGGCCAGCTTGGCACTTGATGTAATTCTCCTTGGAATTTGCCCTTTTT
GAGTTTGGATCTTGGTTCATTCTCAAGCCTCAGACAGTGGTTCAAAGTTTTTTTCTTCCATTTCAGGTGT
CGTGACGTACGGCCACCATGACCGAGTACAAGCCCACGGTGCGCCTCGCCACCCGCGACGACGTCCCCAG
GGCCGTACGCACCCTCGCCGCCGCGTTCGCCGACTACCCCGCCACGCGCCACACCGTCGATCCGGACCGC
CACATCGAGCGGGTCACCGAGCTGCAAGAACTCTTCCTCACGCGCGTCGGGCTCGACATCGGCAAGGTGT
GGGTCGCGGACGACGGCGCCGCCGTGGCGGTCTGGACCACGCCGGAGAGCGTCGAAGCGGGGGCGGTGTT
CGCCGAGATCGGCCCGCGCATGGCCGAGTTGAGCGGTTCCCGGCTGGCCGCGCAGCAACAGATGGAAGGC
CTCCTGGCGCCGCACCGGCCCAAGGAGCCCGCGTGGTTCCTGGCCACCGTCGGAGTCTCGCCCGACCACC
AGGGCAAGGGTCTGGGCAGCGCCGTCGTGCTCCCCGGAGTGGAGGCGGCCGAGCGCGCCGGGGTGCCCGC
CTTCCTGGAGACCTCCGCGCCCCGCAACCTCCCCTTCTACGAGCGGCTCGGCTTCACCGTCACCGCCGAC
GTCGAGGTGCCCGAAGGACCGCGCACCTGGTGCATGACCCGCAAGCCCGGTGCCTGAACGCGTTAAGTCG
ACAATCAACCTCTGGATTACAAAATTTGTGAAAGATTGACTGGTATTCTTAACTATGTTGCTCCTTTTAC
GCTATGTGGATACGCTGCTTTAATGCCTTTGTATCATGCTATTGCTTCCCGTATGGCTTTCATTTTCTCC
TCCTTGTATAAATCCTGGTTGCTGTCTCTTTATGAGGAGTTGTGGCCCGTTGTCAGGCAACGTGGCGTGG
TGTGCACTGTGTTTGCTGACGCAACCCCCACTGGTTGGGGCATTGCCACCACCTGTCAGCTCCTTTCCGG
GACTTTCGCTTTCCCCCTCCCTATTGCCACGGCGGAACTCATCGCCGCCTGCCTTGCCCGCTGCTGGACA
GGGGCTCGGCTGTTGGGCACTGACAATTCCGTGGTGTTGTCGGGGAAATCATCGTCCTTTCCTTGGCTGC
TCGCCTGTGTTGCCACCTGGATTCTGCGCGGGACGTCCTTCTGCTACGTCCCTTCGGCCCTCAATCCAGC
GGACCTTCCTTCCCGCGGCCTGCTGCCGGCTCTGCGGCCTCTTCCGCGTCTTCGCCTTCGCCCTCAGACG
AGTCGGATCTCCCTTTGGGCCGCCTCCCCGCGTCGACTTTAAGACCAATGACTTACAAGGCAGCTGTAGA
TCTTAGCCACTTTTTAAAAGAAAAGGGGGGACTGGAAGGGCTAATTCACTCCCAACGAAGACAAGATCTG
CTTTTTGCTTGTACTGGGTCTCTCTGGTTAGACCAGATCTGAGCCTGGGAGCTCTCTGGCTAACTAGGGA
ACCCACTGCTTAAGCCTCAATAAAGCTTGCCTTGAGTGCTTCAAGTAGTGTGTGCCCGTCTGTTGTGTGA
CTCTGGTAACTAGAGATCCCTCAGACCCTTTTAGTCAGTGTGGAAAATCTCTAGCAGTACGTATAGTAGT
TCATGTCATCTTATTATTCAGTATTTATAACTTGCAAAGAAATGAATATCAGAGAGTGAGAGGAACTTGT
TTATTGCAGCTTATAATGGTTACAAATAAAGCAATAGCATCACAAATTTCACAAATAAAGCATTTTTTTC
ACTGCATTCTAGTTGTGGTTTGTCCAAACTCATCAATGTATCTTATCATGTCTGGCTCTAGCTATCCCGC
CCCTAACTCCGCCCATCCCGCCCCTAACTCCGCCCAGTTCCGCCCATTCTCCGCCCCATGGCTGACTAAT
TTTTTTTATTTATGCAGAGGCCGAGGCCGCCTCGGCCTCTGAGCTATTCCAGAAGTAGTGAGGAGGCTTT
TTTGGAGGCCTAGGGACGTACCCAATTCGCCCTATAGTGAGTCGTATTACGCGCGCTCACTGGCCGTCGT
TTTACAACGTCGTGACTGGGAAAACCCTGGCGTTACCCAACTTAATCGCCTTGCAGCACATCCCCCTTTC
GCCAGCTGGCGTAATAGCGAAGAGGCCCGCACCGATCGCCCTTCCCAACAGTTGCGCAGCCTGAATGGCG
AATGGG
[124 nt withheld, positions 3367-3490]
C
[91 nt withheld, positions 3492-3582]
A
[49 nt withheld, positions 3584-3632]
CCTTTGACGTTGGAGTCCACGTTCTTT
[37 nt withheld, positions 3660-3696]
ACCCTATCTCGGTCTATTCTTTTGATTTATAAGGGATTTTGCCGATTTCGGCCTATTGGTTAAAAAATGA
GCTGATTTAACAAAAATTTAACGCGAATTTTAACAAAATATTAACGCTTACAATTTAGGTGGCACTTTTC
GGGGAAATGTGCGCGGAACCCCTATTTGTTTATTTTTCTAAATACATTCAAATATGTATCCGCTCATGAG
ACAATAACCCTGATAAATGCTTCAATAATATTGAAAAAGGAAGAGTATGAGTATTCAACATTTCCGTGTC
GCCCTTATTCCCTTTTTTGCGGCATTTTGCCTTCCTGTTTTTGCTCACCCAGAAACGCTGGTGAAAGTAA
AAGATGCTGAAGATCAGTTGGGTGCACGAGTGGGTTACATCGAACTGGATCTCAACAGCGGTAAGATCCT
TGAGAGTTTTCGCCCCGAAGAACGTTTTCCAATGATGAGCACTTTTAAAGTTCTGCTATGTGGCGCGGTA
TTATCCCGTATTGACGCCGGGCAAGAGCAACTCGGTCGCCGCATACACTATTCTCAGAATGACTTGGTTG
AGTACTCACCAGTCACAGAAAAGCATCTTACGGATGGCATGACAGTAAGAGAATTATGCAGTGCTGCCAT
AACCATGAGTGATAACACTGCGGCCAACTTACTTCTGACAACGATCGGAGGACCGAAGGAGCTAACCGCT
TTTTTGCACAACATGGGGGATCATGTAACTCGCCTTGATCGTTGGGAACCGGAGCTGAATGAAGCCATAC
CAAACGACGAGCGTGACACCACGATGCCTGTAGCAATGGCAACAACGTTGCGCAAACTATTAACTGGCGA
ACTACTTACTCTAGCTTCCCGGCAACAATTAATAGACTGGATGGAGGCGGATAAAGTTGCAGGACCACTT
CTGCGCTCGGCCCTTCCGGCTGGCTGGTTTATTGCTGATAAATCTGGAGCCGGTGAGCGTGGGTCTCGCG
GTATCATTGCAGCACTGGGGCCAGATGGTAAGCCCTCCCGTATCGTAGTTATCTACACGACGGGGAGTCA
GGCAACTATGGATGAACGAAATAGACAGATCGCTGAGATAGGTGCCTCACTGATTAAGCATTGGTAACTG
TCAGACCAAGTTTACTCATATATACTTTAGATTGATTTAAAACTTCATTTTTAATTTAAAAGGATCTAGG
TGAAGATCCTTTTTGATAATCTCATGACCAAAATCCCTTAACGTGAGTTTTCGTTCCACTGAGCGTCAGA
CCCCGTAGAAAAGATCAAAGGATCTTCTTGAGATCCTTTTTTTCTGCGCGTAATCTGCTGCTTGCAAACA
AAAAAACCACCGCTACCAGCGGTGGTTTGTTTGCCGGATCAAGAGCTACCAACTCTTTTTCCGAAGGTAA
CTGGCTTCAGCAGAGCGCAGATACCAAATACTGTTCTTCTAGTGTAGCCGTAGTTAGGCCACCACTTCAA
GAACTCTGTAGCACCGCCTACATACCTCGCTCTGCTAATCCTGTTACCAGTGGCTGCTGCCAGTGGCGAT
AAGTCGTGTCTTACCGGGTTGGACTCAAGACGATAGTTACCGGATAAGGCGCAGCGGTCGGGCTGAACGG
GGGGTTCGTGCACACAGCCCAGCTTGGAGCGAACGACCTACACCGAACTGAGATACCTACAGCGTGAGCT
ATGAGAAAGCGCCACGCTTCCCGAAGGGAGAAAGGCGGACAGGTATCCGGTAAGCGGCAGGGTCGGAACA
GGAGAGCGCACGAGGGAGCTTCCAGGGGGAAACGCCTGGTATCTTTATAGTCCTGTCGGGTTTCGCCACC
TCTGACTTGAGCGTCGATTTTTGTGATGCTCGTCAGGGGGGCGGAGCCTATGGAAAAACGCCAGCAACGC
GGCCTTTTTACGGTTCCTGGCCTTTTGCTGGCCTTTTGCTCACATGTTCTTTCCTGCGTTATCCCCTGAT
TCTGTGGATAACCGTATTACCGCCTTTGAGTGAGCTGATACCGCTCGCCGCAGCCGAACGACCGAGCGCA
GCGAGTCAGTGAGCGAGGAAGCGGAAGAGCGCCCAATACGCAAACCGCCTCTCCCCGCGCGTTGGCCGAT
TCATTAATGCAGCTGGCACGACAGGTTTCCCGACTGGAAAGCGGGCAGTGAGCGCAACGCAATTAATGTG
AGTTAGCTCACTCATTAGGCACCCCAGGCTTTACACTTTATGCTTCCGGCTCGTATGTTGTGTGGAATTG
TGAGCGGATAACAATTTCACACAGGAAACAGCTATGACCATGATTACGCCAAGCGCGCAATTAACCCTCA
CTAAAGGGAACAAAAGCTGGAGCTGCAAGCTTAATGTAGTCTTATGCAATACTCTTGTAGTCTTGCAACA
TGGTAACGATGAGTTAGCAACATGCCTTACAAGGAGAGAAAAAGCACCGTGCATGCCGATTGGTGGAAGT
AAGGTGGTACGATCGTGCCTTATTAGGAAGGCAACAGACGGGTCTGACATGGATTGGACGAACCACTGAA
TTGCCGCATTGCAGAGATATTGTATTTAAGTGCCTAGCTCGATACATAAACGGGTCTCTCTGGTTAGACC
AGATCTGAGCCTGGGAGCTCTCTGGCTAACTAGGGAACCCACTGCTTAAGCCTCAATAAAGCTTGCCTTG
AGTGCTTCAAGTAGTGTGTGCCCGTCTGTTGTGTGACTCTGGTAACTAGAGATCCCTCAGACCCTTTTAG
TCAGTGTGGAAAATCTCTAGCAGTGGCGCCCGAACAGGGACTTGAAAGCGAAAGGGAAACCAGAGGAGCT
CTCTCGACGCAGGACTCGGCTTGCTGAAGCGCGCACGGCAAGAGGCGAGGGGCGGCGACTGGTGAGTACG
CCAAAAATTTTGACTAGCGGAGGCTAGAAGGAGAGAGATGGGTGCGAGAGCGTCAGTATTAAGCGGGGGA
GAATTAGATCGCGATGGGAAAAAATTCGGTTAAGGCCAGGGGGAAAGAAAAAATATAAATTAAAACATAT
AGTATGGGCAAGCAGGGAGCTAGAACGATTCGCAGTTAATCCTGGCCTGTTAGAAACATCAGAAGGCTGT
AGACAAATACTGGGACAGCTACAACCATCCCTTCAGACAGGATCAGAAGAACTTAGATCATTATATAATA
CAGTAGCAACCCTCTATTGTGTGCATCAAAGGATAGAGATAAAAGACACCAAGGAAGCTTTAGACAAGAT
AGAGGAAGAGCAAAACAAAAGTAAGACCACCGCACAGCAAGCGGCCGCTGATCTTCAGACCTGGAGGAGG
AGATATGAGGGACAATTGGAGAAGTGAATTATATAAATATAAAGTAGTAAAAATTGAACCATTAGGAGTA
GCACCCACCAAGGCAAAGAGAAGAGTGGTGCAGAGAGAAAAAAGAGCAGTGGGAATAGGAGCTTTGTTCC
TTGGGTTCTTGGGAGCAGCAGGAAGCACTATGGGCGCAGCGTCAATGACGCTGACGGTACAGGCCAGACA
ATTATTGTCTGGTATAGTGCAGCAGCAGAACAATTTGCTGAGGGCTATTGAGGCGCAACAGCATCTGTTG
CAACTCACAGTCTGGGGCATCAAGCAGCTCCAGGCAAGAATCCTGGCTGTGGAAAGATACCTAAAGGATC
AACAGCTCCTGGGGATTTGGGGTTGCTCTGGAAAACTCATTTGCACCACTGCTGTGCCTTGGAATGCTAG
TTGGAGTAATAAATCTCTGGAACAGATTTGGAATCACACGACCTGGATGGAGTGGGACAGAGAAATTAAC
AATTACACAAGCTTAATACACTCCTTAATTGAAGAATCGCAAAACCAGCAAGAAAAGAATGAACAAGAAT
TATTGGAATTAGATAAATGGGCAAGTTTGTGGAATTGGTTTAACATAACAAATTGGCTGTGGTATATAAA
ATTATTCATAATGATAGTAGGAGGCTTGGTAGGTTTAAGAATAGTTTTTGCTGTACTTTCTATAGTGAAT
AGAGTTAGGCAGGGATATTCACCATTATCGTTTCAGACCCACCTCCCAACCCCGAGGGGACCCAGAGAGG
GCCTATTTCCCATGATTCCTTCATATTTGCATATACGATACAAGGCTGTTAGAGAGATAATTAGAATTAA
TTTGACTGTAAACACAAAGATATTAGTACAAAATACGTGACGTAGAAAGTAATAATTTCTTGGGTAGTTT
GCAGTTTTAAAATTATGTTTTAAAATGGACTATCATATGCTTACCGTAACTTGAAAGTATTTCGATTTCT
TGGCTTTATATATCTTGTGGAAAGGACGAAACACCGGTCCTCATCTAGCGACTCGTGTTTTAGAGCTAGA
AATAGCAAGTTAAAATAAGGCTAGTCCGTTATCAACTTGAAAAAGTGGCACCGAGTCGGTGCTTTTTTAA
GCTTGGCGTAACTAGATCTTGAGACAAATGGCAGTATTCATCCACAATTTTAAAAGAAAAGGGGGGATTG
GGGGGTACAGTGCAGGGGAAAGAATAGTAGACATAATAGCAACAGACATACAAACTAAAGAATTACAAAA
ACAAATTACAAAAATTCAAAATTTTCGGGTTTATTACAGGGACAGCAGAGATCCACTTTGGCGCCGGCTC
GAGGGGG
Features (pLannotate 1.2.2; 29 found; start..end, strand, type, name):
     14..80      +  CDS            small t antigen (fragment): SV40 (simian virus 40) small t antigen
    106..317     +  promoter       EF-1α core promoter: core promoter for human elongation factor EF-1α
    318..1256    +  intron         EF-1α intron A: intron upstream of the start codon of human EF-1α
   1278..1877    +  CDS            PuroR (fragment): puromycin N-acetyltransferase; pac from Streptomyces; confers resistance to puromycin
   1893..2481    +  misc_feature   WPRE: woodchuck hepatitis virus posttranscriptional regulatory element
   2532..2551    +  misc_feature   cPPT/CTS (fragment): central polypurine tract and central termination sequence of HIV-1
   2553..2786    +  LTR            3' LTR (ΔU3): self-inactivating 3' long terminal repeat (LTR) from HIV-1
   2864..2985    +  polyA_signal   SV40 poly(A) signal: SV40 polyadenylation signal
   3025..3160    +  rep_origin     SV40 ori: SV40 origin of replication
   3181..3199    -  promoter       T7 promoter: promoter for bacteriophage T7 RNA polymerase
   3207..3362    +  CDS            lacZα (fragment): LacZα fragment of β-galactosidase; lacZ fragment
   3367..3795    +  rep_origin     f1 ori (sequence partly withheld): f1 bacteriophage origin of replication; arrow indicates direction of (+) strand synthesis
   3848..3952    +  promoter       AmpR promoter: bla
   3953..4813    +  CDS            AmpR: β-lactamase; bla; confers resistance to ampicillin, carbenicillin, and related antibiotics
   4984..5572    +  rep_origin     ori: high-copy-number ColE1/pMB1/pBR322/pUC origin of replication
   5755..5847    +  CDS            lacI (fragment): lac repressor; lacI; The lac repressor binds to the lac operator to inhibit transcription in E. coli. This inhibition can be relieved by adding lactose or isopropyl-β-D-thiogalactopyranoside (IPTG).
   5860..5881    +  protein_bind   CAP binding site: CAP binding activates transcription in the presence of cAMP. E. coli catabolite activator protein
   5896..5926    +  promoter       lac promoter: promoter for the E. coli lac operon
   5934..5950    +  protein_bind   lac operator: The lac repressor binds to the lac operator to inhibit transcription in E. coli. This inhibition can be relieved by adding lactose or isopropyl-β-D-thiogalactopyranoside (IPTG). lac repressor encoded by lacI
   5995..6013    +  promoter       T3 promoter: promoter for bacteriophage T3 RNA polymerase
   6041..6267    +  promoter       RSV promoter: Rous sarcoma virus enhancer/promoter
   6268..6448    +  LTR            5' LTR (truncated): truncated 5' long terminal repeat (LTR) from HIV-1
   6495..6620    +  misc_feature   HIV-1 Ψ: packaging signal of human immunodeficiency virus type 1
   6604..6967    +  CDS            HIV-1 gag (fragment): gag protein from human immunodeficiency virus 1; gag
   7113..7346    +  misc_feature   RRE: The Rev response element (RRE) of HIV-1 allows for Rev-dependent mRNA export from the nucleus to the cytoplasm.
   7723..7749    +  CDS            Rev (fragment): human immunodeficiency virus 1 (HIV-1) Rev protein; rev; enhances nuclear export of unspliced and incompletely spliced viral mRNAs
   7753..7993    +  promoter       U6 promoter: RNA polymerase III promoter for human U6 snRNA
   8023..8098    +  misc_RNA       gRNA scaffold: guide RNA scaffold for the Streptococcus pyogenes CRISPR/Cas9 system
   8154..8271    +  misc_feature   cPPT/CTS: central polypurine tract and central termination sequence of HIV-1
