[The description below was written by a language model from this plasmid's Addgene catalogue record and pLannotate feature annotations shown in this document.]
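Description:
PFKFB4 gRNA (BRDN0001146962) is a third-generation lentiviral CRISPR guide plasmid built on the lentiGuide-Puro backbone, carrying a single guide RNA directed against human PFKFB4. In bacteria it is maintained as a high-copy plasmid through a ColE1/pUC-type origin and selected with ampicillin via the β-lactamase gene. An f1 origin, an SV40 origin and poly(A) signal, and remnants of lac and T7/T3 promoter elements are also annotated in the backbone.

The lentiviral transfer cassette begins with an RSV promoter fused to a truncated HIV-1 5' LTR, which makes genomic RNA production Tat-independent. This is followed by the Ψ packaging signal with a partial gag sequence and the Rev response element for nuclear export of the full-length transcript. Downstream, the human U6 RNA polymerase III promoter drives the targeting spacer joined to the Streptococcus pyogenes Cas9 guide scaffold. After a cPPT/CTS element that aids nuclear import, an EF-1α core promoter with its intron A expresses puromycin N-acetyltransferase for selection of transduced mammalian cells. A WPRE enhances transcript expression, and the cassette ends in a self-inactivating ΔU3 3' LTR.

The plasmid does not encode Cas9, so it is meant to be paired with a separate Cas9 lentivector or used in cells that already express Cas9, typically for knockout of PFKFB4. It belongs to a human kinome guide collection associated with work on optimized sgRNA design. The depositors note that the guide was designed against a GenBank reference sequence that has since been withdrawn. The cloning method is not recorded.
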