Addgene plasmid #77124: PFKFB4 gRNA (BRDN0001146962)
Purpose: 3rd generation lentiviral gRNA plasmid targeting human PFKFB4
Depositing lab: John Doench & David Root. Depositing organization: Broad Institute. Publication: Optimized sgRNA design to maximize activity and minimize off-target effects of CRISPR-Cas9. Doench JG, Fusi N, Sullender M, Hegde M, Vaimberg EW, Donovan KF, Smith I, Tothova Z, Wilen C, Orchard R, Virgin HW, Listgarten J, Root DE. Nat Biotechnol. 2016 Jan 18. doi: 10.1038/nbt.3437. PubMed 26780180.
Backbone
  Vector backbone: lentiGuide-Puro
  Backbone manufacturer: Zhang Lab (Addgene plasmid # 52963)
  Vector type: Mammalian Expression, Lentiviral, CRISPR
  Selectable markers: Puromycin
Growth in bacteria
  Bacterial resistance: Ampicillin, 100 μg/mL
  Growth temperature: 37°C
  Growth strain: DH5alpha
  Copy number: High Copy
Gene/Insert
  Gene/Insert name: PFKFB4 (alt name: PFKFB4)
  gRNA/shRNA sequence: GTCCTCATCTAGCGACTCGT
  Species: H. sapiens (human)
  Entrez Gene: PFKFB4
  Promoter: hU6
  Cloning method: Unknown
  Sequencing primers: 5′ U6-F; 3′ pS2-R
Terms and licenses: Academic/Nonprofit Terms; Industry Terms: Not Available to Industry
Depositor comments: The gRNA was designed to target a Genbank reference sequence which has since been removed from the database. Note that this plasmid does NOT contain Cas9. It should be used in conjunction with lentiCas9-Blast (Addgene #52962) or otherwise with cell lines already expressing Cas9. Browse the full kinome gRNA library at http://www.addgene.org/pooled-library/broadgpp-human-kinome/ or visit http://www.broadinstitute.org/rnai/public/ for detailed protocols and information.
How to cite: PFKFB4 gRNA (BRDN0001146962) was a gift from John Doench & David Root (Addgene plasmid # 77124 ; http://n2t.net/addgene:77124 ; RRID:Addgene_77124)
