>Addgene plasmid #77124 | PFKFB4 gRNA (BRDN0001146962) | depositor partial sequence | sequence record 144584 | Target Sequence
GTCCTCATCTAGCGACTCGT
