>Addgene plasmid #77124 | PFKFB4 gRNA (BRDN0001146962) | addgene partial sequence | sequence record 187161 | hU6-F
AGAAAGTAATAATTTCTTGGGTAGTTTGCAGTTTTAAAATTATGTTTTAAAATGGACTATCATATGCTTA
CCGTAACTTGAAAGTATTTCGATTTCTTGGCTTTATATATCTTGTGGAAAGGACGAAACACCGGTCCTCA
TCTAGCGACTCGTGTTTTAGAGCTAGAAATAGCAAGTTAAAATAAGGCTAGTCCGTTATCAACTTGAAAA
AGTGGCACCGAGTCGGTGCTTTTTTAAGCTTGGCGTAACTAGATCTTGAGACAAATGGCAGTATTCATCC
ACAATTTTAAAAGAAAAGGGGGGATTGGGGGGTACAGTGCAGGGGAAAGAATAGTAGACATAATAGCAAC
AGACATACAAACTAAAGAATTACAAAAACAAATTACAAAAATTCAAAATTTTCGGGTTTATTACAGGGAC
AGCAGAGATCCACTTTGGCGCCGGCTCGAGGGGGCCCGGGTGCAAAGATGGATAAAGTTTTAAACAGAGA
GGAATCTTTGCAGCTAATGGACCTTCTAGGTCTTGAAAGGAGTGGGAATTGGCTCCGGTGCCCGTCAGTG
GGCAGAGCGC
